>Addgene plasmid #130278 | pCFD3-Act5c | addgene full sequence | sequence record 254072 | Addgene NGS Result
GAAAAGGAACACATCAAATGTGATAACAAAGACTAAACAAGTAATTTTATTACACCAAAACGACAAAACA
GTAGGCAGAACAAACAACGCATAGCCAAACATTGACGAATTGGATACCCTGCCGATTGTCAGACACTTTT
GTTGATCAGTTTCTTGCGAATGGTCTCGTCCAGCGGTGGAATCGCCTCGCGGGGAATCAGAAAAGTGGAC
AGATTGAACAGATCCAGAAACACCTTGTACCGATCACTGAAACCAAAAAAAAACAAAGGGAGAACAGTTT
GAGTTCATTGATCCCCGATATAATCACATCTGCGATGATCACCTGAGAGTGGAGCGCAGATATTGATATC
CAGACGAGCCACCAGTGCCCAACTGTTGGGATCCAATCATGCGTTGCACCATGATCACGTGATTGTCTGC
GGCGGGAATAGAAAGTATTTGGTTAGGAAAACCAGTCTTAAACATAAGATATATTTATAAAAGAGTATCA
AAGAATGCAATACTTACATCTCCACTTGGTTATTAACGAGTCGATGTCCATGAGCAGGGTGAGCAACTGG
TGTGGTTGGCTGAACCTGGGTTCATCCCTATAGAAGGTGATCATGATGGCTCCCTGAAGGGCACGATGGC
TAAACCGGCGATCCCCACGACGCACCAGTGCATCGTGCACTGCCGGATCAAAGATGGAGCGATACACCTC
GCGTCGCTTCTCAATGTCCATGAGGCGGTAGTTTTTCGCCTTCTCCACGGGCTCCTCCATGGCGCTCTGT
ACCTGCGCCTCCAGGAATCGATCGACGCTCTCCTGAAACTTGGCCCAGAAGTTGAAGCCACTCTCCTCCA
GTCCGGGCGTCCTCTCCAGCCATCGCTGCACTAGCTCCAGTAGCGAGGGATCTTTCTCCGAGTTGCGAAT
CGAGTTCCGCGCCTCCTCGTCGCTAAAGACATCCGAGTACTTCTGGTTGTATCTCACCCGCTGCTCTGTC
AGAACTCCCAGCTTGTTCTCGATCAAACGGAACTGCAGCGACTGAAAACCAGATGCGGGTGCCAGGTACT
TGCGGAAGTCCATGAAGTCTAGCGGGGTCATGGTCTCCAGAATGGGCACTTGGTCCACCAGGAGCTGTAC
AAAGGAAGTTATAAACGGATTTTGGTAAGAGATTCAGAAAGCACTCACTTTTAGAATCAGAACCACTCGG
TTCAGTCGCTTGACAATCTCCAGCGTCTTGGTTTCATCGATGACCTCTGCATCCAACATGTCTCGTATGG
AGTCGAACTCAAAGATGATCTGCTTGAACCAAAGCTCGTAGGCTGTGGCGAAGGTACTTAAATGCCATTG
AGTGTTGTCATCAAAGTTGTAAACCTACTCACCCTGGTGCGTGATGATGAACAGATGCTCATCGTGCACG
GGTCGCTTGTCCTCCTCGGACAGCATACACTGGGCATCCAGCAGTTTGTCCAGCATCAGATACTCTCCAT
AGATTTTGCCCACTTCCGTGGTTAATGGCACCGCCGAATCATCGTGATCGTTTCTGTATGGGTTTGAATT
GAATCGCAGAACTGAAGATCGATTGGCATTCCTGGACAGCACGTGCTGGTGCTCACCCGTTTCCTGCATA
GGGACAGCTCATGGTGCACAGCTCAGATCAGATCGTGACTCCTCGAGCGGCGGATGCTGGCGAACTGATC
TCCGCCAGCGGACCGGAGATGAGACCCCAGCGAACCGATAACAGAGCGAGAGAGCTCCAGTTCCGACTGA
TTGCACAGTCGGTGATCTGGGCGATGGGCACTGCCAGATAGGCTGGGAATTATCAATCACTTGAGGTGAA
AGTGCGGCGCACACAAATCCAAGCTTGATATCATCGATCTCGAGGCTGCATCCAACGCGTTGGGAGCTCT
CCGGATCAATTCGGCTTCAGGTACCGTCGACGATGTAGGTCACGGTCTCGAAGCCGCGGTGCGGGTGCCA
GGGCGTGCCCTTGGGCTCCCCGGGCGCGTACTCCACCTCACCCATCTGGTCCATCATGATGAACGGGTCG
AGGTGGCGGTAGTTGATCCCGGCGAACGCGCGGCGCACCGGGAAGCCCTCGCCCTCGAAACCGCTGGGCG
CGGTGGTCACGGTGAGCACGGGACGTGCGACGGCGTCGGCTGGTGCGGATACGCGGGGCAGCGTCAGCGG
GTTCTCGACGGTCACGGCGGGCATGTCGACAAGCCGAATTGATCCACTAGAAGGCCTAATTCGGTACACT
AGTTGGCCACGTAATAAGTGTGCGTTGAATTTATTCGCAAAAACATTGCATATTTTCGGCAAAGTAAAAT
TTTGTTGCATACCTTATCAAAAAATAAGTGCTGCATACTTTTTAGAGAAACCAAATAATTTTTTATTGCA
TACCCGTTTTTAATAAAATACATTGCATACCCTCTTTTAATAAAAAATATTGCATACTTTGACGAAACAA
ATTTTCGTTGCATACCCAATAAAAGATTATTATATTGCATACCCGTTTTTAATAAAATACATTGCATACC
CTCTTTTAATAAAGAATATTGCATACGTTGACGAAACAAATTTTCGTTGCATACCCAATAAAAGATTATT
ATATTGCATACCTTTTCTTGCCATACCATTTAGCCGATCAATTGAGATCTGAATTCTTTTTTGCTCACCT
GTGATTGCTCCTACTCAAATACAAAAACATCAAATTTTCTGTCAATAAAGCATATTTATTTATATTTATT
TTACAGGAAAGAATTCCTTTTAAAGTGTATTTTAACCTATAATGAAAAACGATTAAAAAAAATACATAAA
ATAATTCGAAAATTTTTGAATAGCCCAGGTTGATAAAAATTCATTTCATACGTTTTATAACTTATGCCCC
TAAGTATTTTTTGACCATAGTGTTTCAATTCTACATTAATTTTACAGAGTAGAATGAAACGCCACCTACT
CAGCCAAGAGGCGAAAAGGTTAGCTCGCCAAGCAGAGAGGGCGCCAGTGCTCACTACTTTTTATAATTCT
CAACTTCTTTTTCCAGACTCAGTTCGTATATATAGACCTATTTTCAATTTAACGTCGGCGGTGCACAATG
GAGGGGCGTTTTAGAGCTAGAAATAGCAAGTTAAAATAAGGCTAGTCCGTTATCAACTTGAAAAAGTGGC
ACCGAGTCGGTGCTTTTTTGCCTACCTGGAGCCTGAGAGTTGTTCAATAAAATAAAAATGTTTCGTTTTT
TTGCTTTCGCCAGTATTTATTATTTTTCATCAATATGTATTCAATTTGGTATGTATTTAGTAATTGTAAT
ATATAGACAATGGTTTTCCGTTGACGTACATACATCTGACGTGTGTTTATTTAGACATAATAGTTATGTT
TTCACATCTTTTTAATGTTCGCTTAATGCGTATGCATTCTAGACAATTGTGCTCGGCAACAGTATATTTG
TGGTGTGCCAACCAACAACCTGCAGGAGCTCCAGCTTTTGTTCCCTTTAGTGAGGGTTAATTGCGCGCTT
GGCGTAATCATGGTCATAGCTGTTTCCTGTGTGAAATTGTTATCCGCTCACAATTCCACACAACATACGA
GCCGGAAGCATAAAGTGTAAAGCCTGGGGTGCCTAATGAGTGAGCTAACTCACATTAATTGCGTTGCGCT
CACTGCCCGCTTTCCAGTCGGGAAACCTGTCGTGCCAGCTGCATTAATGAATCGGCCAACGCGCGGGGAG
AGGCGGTTTGCGTATTGGGCGCTCTTCCGCTTCCTCGCTCACTGACTCGCTGCGCTCGGTCGTTCGGCTG
CGGCGAGCGGTATCAGCTCACTCAAAGGCGGTAATACGGTTATCCACAGAATCAGGGGATAACGCAGGAA
AGAACATGTGAGCAAAAGGCCAGCAAAAGGCCAGGAACCGTAAAAAGGCCGCGTTGCTGGCGTTTTTCCA
TAGGCTCCGCCCCCCTGACGAGCATCACAAAAATCGACGCTCAAGTCAGAGGTGGCGAAACCCGACAGGA
CTATAAAGATACCAGGCGTTTCCCCCTGGAAGCTCCCTCGTGCGCTCTCCTGTTCCGACCCTGCCGCTTA
CCGGATACCTGTCCGCCTTTCTCCCTTCGGGAAGCGTGGCGCTTTCTCATAGCTCACGCTGTAGGTATCT
CAGTTCGGTGTAGGTCGTTCGCTCCAAGCTGGGCTGTGTGCACGAACCCCCCGTTCAGCCCGACCGCTGC
GCCTTATCCGGTAACTATCGTCTTGAGTCCAACCCGGTAAGACACGACTTATCGCCACTGGCAGCAGCCA
CTGGTAACAGGATTAGCAGAGCGAGGTATGTAGGCGGTGCTACAGAGTTCTTGAAGTGGTGGCCTAACTA
CGGCTACACTAGAAGAACAGTATTTGGTATCTGCGCTCTGCTGAAGCCAGTTACCTTCGGAAAAAGAGTT
GGTAGCTCTTGATCCGGCAAACAAACCACCGCTGGTAGCGGTGGTTTTTTTGTTTGCAAGCAGCAGATTA
CGCGCAGAAAAAAAGGATCTCAAGAAGATCCTTTGATCTTTTCTACGGGGTCTGACGCTCAGTGGAACGA
AAACTCACGTTAAGGGATTTTGGTCATGAGATTATCAAAAAGGATCTTCACCTAGATCCTTTTAAATTAA
AAATGAAGTTTTAAATCAATCTAAAGTATATATGAGTAAACTTGGTCTGACAGTTACCAATGCTTAATCA
GTGAGGCACCTATCTCAGCGATCTGTCTATTTCGTTCATCCATAGTTGCCTGACTCCCCGTCGTGTAGAT
AACTACGATACGGGAGGGCTTACCATCTGGCCCCAGTGCTGCAATGATACCGCGAGACCCACGCTCACCG
GCTCCAGATTTATCAGCAATAAACCAGCCAGCCGGAAGGGCCGAGCGCAGAAGTGGTCCTGCAACTTTAT
CCGCCTCCATCCAGTCTATTAATTGTTGCCGGGAAGCTAGAGTAAGTAGTTCGCCAGTTAATAGTTTGCG
CAACGTTGTTGCCATTGCTACAGGCATCGTGGTGTCACGCTCGTCGTTTGGTATGGCTTCATTCAGCTCC
GGTTCCCAACGATCAAGGCGAGTTACATGATCCCCCATGTTGTGCAAAAAAGCGGTTAGCTCCTTCGGTC
CTCCGATCGTTGTCAGAAGTAAGTTGGCCGCAGTGTTATCACTCATGGTTATGGCAGCACTGCATAATTC
TCTTACTGTCATGCCATCCGTAAGATGCTTTTCTGTGACTGGTGAGTACTCAACCAAGTCATTCTGAGAA
TAGTGTATGCGGCGACCGAGTTGCTCTTGCCCGGCGTCAATACGGGATAATACCGCGCCACATAGCAGAA
CTTTAAAAGTGCTCATCATTGGAAAACGTTCTTCGGGGCGAAAACTCTCAAGGATCTTACCGCTGTTGAG
ATCCAGTTCGATGTAACCCACTCGTGCACCCAACTGATCTTCAGCATCTTTTACTTTCACCAGCGTTTCT
GGGTGAGCAAAAACAGGAAGGCAAAATGCCGCAAAAAAGGGAATAAGGGCGACACGGAAATGTTGAATAC
TCATACTCTTCCTTTTTCAATATTATTGAAGCATTTATCAGGGTTATTGTCTCATGAGCGGATACATATT
TGAATGTATTTAGAAAAATAAACAAATAGGGGTTCCGCGCACATTTCCCCGAAAAGTGCCACCTG
[124 nt withheld, positions 5666-5789]
C
[91 nt withheld, positions 5791-5881]
A
[49 nt withheld, positions 5883-5931]
CCTTTGACGTTGGAGTCCACGTTCTTT
[37 nt withheld, positions 5959-5995]
ACCCTATCTCGGTCTATTCTTTTGATTTATAAGGGATTTTGCCGATTTCGGCCTATTGGTTAAAAAAATG
AGCTGATTTAACAAAAATTTAACGCGAATTTTAACAAAATATTAACGCTTACAATTTCCATTCGCCATTC
AGGCTGCGCAACTGTTGGGAAGGGCGATCGGTGCGGGCCTCTTCGCTATTACGCCAGCTGGCGAAAGGGG
GATGTGCTGCAAGGCGATTAAGTTGGGTAACGCCAGGGTTTTCCCAGTCACGACGTTGTAAAACGACGGC
CAGTGAGCGCGCGTAATACGACTCACTATAGGGCGAATTGGGTACAAGCTTGGATTTATTTTGTTATGTT
ATATGTATTATATGTCAGACATAAA
Features (pLannotate 1.2.2; 17 found; start..end, strand, type, name):
    129..1622    -  CDS            vermilion (fragment): tryptophan oxygenase selectable marker, required to synthesize the brown eye pigment in Drosophila
   1937..2006    +  protein_bind   attB: attB site for the φC31 integrase (Groth et al., 2000) phage φC31 integrase
   2248..2633    +  protein_bind   gypsy insulator: chromatin insulator from Drosophila Su(Hw), CP190, and Mod(mdg4)67.2
   2647..3067    +  promoter       dU6-3 promoter: RNA polymerase III promoter for Drosophila U6-3 snRNA (Port et al., 2014)
   3088..3163    +  misc_RNA       gRNA scaffold: guide RNA scaffold for the Streptococcus pyogenes CRISPR/Cas9 system
   3404..3449    +  protein_bind   gypsy insulator (fragment): chromatin insulator from Drosophila Su(Hw), CP190, and Mod(mdg4)67.2
   3474..3492    -  promoter       T3 promoter: promoter for bacteriophage T3 RNA polymerase
   3537..3553    -  protein_bind   lac operator: The lac repressor binds to the lac operator to inhibit transcription in E. coli. This inhibition can be relieved by adding lactose or isopropyl-β-D-thiogalactopyranoside (IPTG). lac repressor encoded by lacI
   3561..3591    -  promoter       lac promoter: promoter for the E. coli lac operon
   3606..3627    -  protein_bind   CAP binding site: CAP binding activates transcription in the presence of cAMP. E. coli catabolite activator protein
   3640..3732    -  CDS            lacI (fragment): lac repressor; lacI; The lac repressor binds to the lac operator to inhibit transcription in E. coli. This inhibition can be relieved by adding lactose or isopropyl-β-D-thiogalactopyranoside (IPTG).
   3915..4503    -  rep_origin     ori: high-copy-number ColE1/pMB1/pBR322/pUC origin of replication
   4674..5534    -  CDS            AmpR: β-lactamase; bla; confers resistance to ampicillin, carbenicillin, and related antibiotics
   5535..5639    -  promoter       AmpR promoter: bla
   5666..6024    +  rep_origin     f1 ori (sequence partly withheld): f1 bacteriophage origin of replication; arrow indicates direction of (+) strand synthesis
   6126..6281    -  CDS            lacZα (fragment): LacZα fragment of β-galactosidase; lacZ fragment
   6289..6307    +  promoter       T7 promoter: promoter for bacteriophage T7 RNA polymerase
