[The description below was written by a language model from this plasmid's Addgene catalogue record and pLannotate feature annotations shown in this document.]
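Description:
pCFD3-Act5c is a Drosophila sgRNA expression plasmid built on the pCFD3 backbone, a CRISPR vector for insect cells and flies. It is propagated in E. coli as a high-copy plasmid through a ColE1/pUC-type origin and is selected with ampicillin via the β-lactamase gene. An f1 origin, T3 and T7 promoters, and lac promoter/operator and lacZα fragments are also annotated, all remnants of the underlying cloning vector rather than functional parts of the payload.

The working cassette consists of the Drosophila U6-3 RNA polymerase III promoter followed, after a short gap that fits a guide spacer (not annotated separately), by the Streptococcus pyogenes Cas9 gRNA scaffold. According to the record, the guide targets the Actin5C coding sequence close to its stop codon. The sgRNA unit is preceded by a gypsy chromatin insulator, with a short gypsy fragment annotated downstream. The plasmid also carries a φC31 attB site and the vermilion eye-pigment marker, which together allow site-specific integration into attP landing sites and identification of transgenic flies. The depositor notes a mixed nucleotide population at one position in vermilion, which can produce an S322P change and is reported not to affect plasmid function. No Cas9 gene is present, so the nuclease must be supplied separately.

The stated use is as a positive control sgRNA for CRISPaint knock-ins in cultured Drosophila cells. In this homology-independent approach, cutting near the end of the Act5C coding sequence allows a universal donor plasmid to be inserted there. The cloning method is not recorded.
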