Addgene plasmid #130278: pCFD3-Act5c
Purpose: Drosophila expression of sgRNA that targets Actin5c CDS close to stop codon. Positive control sgRNA for CRISPaint knock-ins in cultured cells.
Depositing lab: Norbert Perrimon. Depositing organization: Harvard Medical School. Publication: Gene Knock-Ins in Drosophila Using Homology-Independent Insertion of Universal Donor Plasmids. Bosch JA, Colbeth R, Zirin J, Perrimon N. Genetics. 2019 Nov 4. pii: genetics.119.302819. doi: 10.1534/genetics.119.302819. PubMed 31685521.
Backbone
  Vector backbone: pCFD3
  Vector type: Insect Expression, CRISPR
Growth in bacteria
  Bacterial resistance: Ampicillin, 100 μg/mL
  Growth temperature: 37°C
  Growth strain: DH5alpha
  Copy number: High Copy
Gene/Insert
  Gene/Insert name: pCFD3-Act5c (alt name: GP07595)
  Species: D. melanogaster (fly)
  Entrez Gene: Act5C (a.k.a. Dmel_CG4027, A, A4V404_DROME, ACT, ACT1_DROME, ACT5C, Ac5C, Act, Act-5C, Act5, Act5c, Actin, Actin/BAP47, Actin5C, ArpA, BAP47, Bap47, CG4027, Dmel\CG4027, F-ACTIN, F-Actin, F-actin, G-actin, M32055, T11, act, act 5C, act5C, actin, actin5C, actomyosin, anon-EST:fe2D2, beta-Actin, beta-actin, beta-actin/Bap47, chrX:5748184..5748304, cyt5C, f-actin, l(1)G0009, l(1)G0010, l(1)G0025, l(1)G0079, l(1)G0117, l(1)G0177, l(1)G0245, l(1)G0330, l(1)G0420, l(1)G0486)
  Cloning method: Unknown
  Sequencing primers: 5′ Unknown
Terms and licenses: Academic/Nonprofit Terms; Industry Terms: Not Available to Industry
Depositor comments: There is a mixed nucleotide population for a single bp in vermillion. If the plasmid contains a C, there is a S322P SNP in vermillion. Depositor confirms this does not affect plasmid function.
How to cite: pCFD3-Act5c was a gift from Norbert Perrimon (Addgene plasmid # 130278 ; http://n2t.net/addgene:130278 ; RRID:Addgene_130278)
